>Addgene plasmid #120671 | Smp_166280-Cd4-bio-His | addgene full sequence | sequence record 234759 | Addgene NGS Result
CATGTTGACATTGATTATTGACTAGTTATTAATAGTAATCAATTACGGGGTCATTAGTTCATAGCCCATA
TATGGAGTTCCGCGTTACATAACTTACGGTAAATGGCCCGCCTGGCTGACCGCCCAACGACCCCCGCCCA
TTGACGTCAATAATGACGTATGTTCCCATAGTAACGCCAATAGGGACTTTCCATTGACGTCAATGGGTGG
AGTATTTACGGTAAACTGCCCACTTGGCAGTACATCAAGTGTATCATATGCCAAGTCCGCCCCCTATTGA
CGTCAATGACGGTAAATGGCCCGCCTGGCATTATGCCCAGTACATGACCTTACGGGACTTTCCTACTTGG
CAGTACATCTACGTATTAGTCATCGCTATTACCATGGTGATGCGGTTTTGGCAGTACACCAATGGGCGTG
GATAGCGGTTTGACTCACGGGGATTTCCAAGTCTCCACCCCATTGACGTCAATGGGAGTTTGTTTTGGCA
CCAAAATCAACGGGACTTTCCAAAATGTCGTAATAACCCCGCCCCGTTGACGCAAATGGGCGGTAGGCGT
GTACGGTGGGAGGTCTATATAAGCAGAGCTCGTTTAGTGAACCGTCAGATCCTCACTCTCTTCCGCATCG
CTGTCTGCGAGGGCCAGCTGTTGGGCTCGCGGTTGAGGACAAACTCTTCGCGGTCTTTCCAGTACTCTTG
GATCGGAAACCCGTCGGCCTCCGAACGGTACTCCGCCACCGAGGGACCTGAGCGAGTCCGCATCGACCGG
ATCGGAAAACCTCTCGAGAAAGGCGTCTAACCAGTCACAGTCGCAAGGTAGGCTGAGCACCGTGGCGGGC
GGCAGCGGGTGGCGGTCGGGGTTGTTTCTGGCGGAGGTGCTGCTGATGATGTAATTAAAGTAGGCGGTCT
TGAGACGGCGGATGGTCGAGGTGAGGTGTGGCAGGCTTGAGATCCAGCTGTTGGGGTGAGTACTCCCTCT
CAAAAGCGGGCATTACTTCTGCGCTAAGATTGTCAGTTTCCAAAAACGAGGAGGATTTGATATTCACCTG
GCCCGATCTGGCCATACACTTGAGTGACAATGACATCCACTTTGCCTTTCTCTCCACAGGTGTCCACTCC
CAGGTCCAAGTTTGCCACCATGGAGTTTCAGACCCAGGTACTCATGTCCCTGCTGCTCTGCATGTCTGGT
GCGGCCGCCTGCTTCACCAGCAGCTTCACCAAGGGCAACATCATCCAGCCCGAGCTGAGCCCCGACTACC
TGTTCACCCGGCTGCGGAGCAGAAGCGTGAAGAACAGCCTGGAACGGATCTTCAACGAGATCAATATCAT
CCGGAACGTGGGCACCCCTGGCCACCTGAAAGTGCGCGAGTTCATCCAGGACTACCTGAACAAGCGGGGC
TGGGAGACAGACCTGGACACCTTCGAAGAGAACACCGTCGTGGGCGTGAAAACCTTCCACAACATCATCG
GCTACAGAAGCGACCCCAACTACACCAAGTACCTGATCCTGGCCTGCCACTACGAGAGCAAGCTGCTGCC
CAACTTCGTGGGCAGCACCGACAGCGCCATGCCCTGCAGCATCATCCTGAAGATCGTGGACATGCTGAAC
TACGGCATCAAGGCCCTGAAGAAGTCCGACATCGGCCTGAAGCTGATCTTCTTCGACGGCGAAGAGGCCT
TCAACCAGTGGACCGACACCGACAGCCTGTACGGCAGCCGGCACCTGGCCAAGAAGTGGAACAGCACCAC
CTTCAAGAGCAGCAACGAGACAGAGCTGAGCAAGATCGACCTGCTGGTGCTGCTGGACCTGCTGGGCGCC
AAGCAGCCCCACATCCCCAAGTACCCCTACGAGGACAAGGGCAGCTTCAACATGCTGATCGAGCTGGAAC
GGCGGATGCGGTCCTTCAACCTGCTGAAGTCCAGCAGCGAGAACAACAAGCCCTACTTCGGCCACGCCGT
GCACTACCAGATCGGCGACGACCACATGCCCTTCGTGGAAAAGGGCGTGCCCGTGCTGCACCTGATCCCC
CTGCCCTTCCCAAAAGTGTGGCACACAATCGCCGACAACGCCACCATCATCGACTGGGACACCTCCGTGG
ATCTGCTGCTGCTGATTGAGCTGTTCGTGCGGAACTACCTGCACATCCTGCTGGGCGCGCCGTCGACCTC
CATCACGGCCTATAAGAGTGAGGGGGAGTCAGCGGAGTTCTCCTTCCCACTCAACCTTGGAGAGGAAAGC
CTGCAGGGAGAGTTGAGATGGAAGGCAGAGAAGGCTCCTTCTTCCCAGTCCTGGATCACCTTCTCCCTAA
AGAACCAAAAGGTGTCTGTGCAGAAGTCTACTAGCAACCCCAAGTTCCAGCTGTCCGAAACGCTCCCACT
CACCCTTCAGATACCCCAGGTCTCCCTTCAGTTTGCTGGTTCTGGCAACCTGACCCTGACTCTGGACAGA
GGGATACTGTATCAGGAAGTGAACCTGGTGGTGATGAAAGTGACTCAGCCCGACAGCAACACTTTGACCT
GTGAGGTGATGGGACCCACCTCACCCAAGATGAGACTGATCTTGAAGCAGGAGAATCAGGAGGCCAGGGT
CTCCAGGCAGGAGAAAGTGATTCAAGTGCAGGCCCCTGAAGCAGGGGTGTGGCAATGTCTACTGAGTGAA
GGTGAAGAGGTCAAGATGGACTCCAAGATCCAGGTTTTATCCAAAGGGTTGAATTCCGGCAGCCTGCACC
ACATCCTGGACGCCCAGAAGATGCTGTGGAACCACAGGGACAGGAACCTGCCTCCTCTGGCCCCTCTGGG
CCCCCACCACCATCACCACCATTGAGTCTAGACACGTGATTAATTAAGGATCCCCCGACCTCGACCTCTG
GCTAATAAAGGAAATTTATTTTCATTGCAATAGTGTGTTGGAATTTTTTGTGTCTCTCACTCGGAAGGAC
ATATGGGAGGGCAAATCATTTGGTCGAGATCCCTCGGAGATCTCTAGCTAGAGGATCGATCCCCGCCCCG
GACGAACTAAACCTGACTACGACATCTCTGCCCCTTCTTCGCGGGGCAGTGCATGTAATCCCTTCAGTTG
GTTGGTACAACTTGCCAACTGGGCCCTGTTCCACATGTGACACGGGGGGGGACCAAACACAAAGGGGTTC
TCTGACTGTAGTTGACATCCTTATAAATGGATGTGCACATTTGCCAACACTGAGTGGCTTTCATCCTGGA
GCAGACTTTGCAGTCTGTGGACTGCAACACAACATTGCCTTTATGTGTAACTCTTGGCTGAAGCTCTTAC
ACCAATGCTGGGGGACATGTACCTCCCAGGGGCCCAGGAAGACTACGGGAGGCTACACCAACGTCAATCA
GAGGGGCCTGTGTAGCTACCGATAAGCGGACCCTCAAGAGGGCATTAGCAATAGTGTTTATAAGGCCCCC
TTGTTAACCCTAAACGGGTAGCATATGCTTCCCGGGTAGTAGTATATACTATCCAGACTAACCCTAATTC
AATAGCATATGTTACCCAACGGGAAGCATATGCTATCGAATTAGGGTTAGTAAAAGGGTCCTAAGGAACA
GCGATATCTCCCACCCCATGAGCTGTCACGGTTTTATTTACATGGGGTCAGGATTCCACGAGGGTAGTGA
ACCATTTTAGTCACAAGGGCAGTGGCTGAAGATCAAGGAGCGGGCAGTGAACTCTCCTGAATCTTCGCCT
GCTTCTTCATTCTCCTTCGTTTAGCTAATAGAATAACTGCTGAGTTGTGAACAGTAAGGTGTATGTGAGG
TGCTCGAAAACAAGGTTTCAGGTGACGCCCCCAGAATAAAATTTGGACGGGGGGTTCAGTGGTGGCATTG
TGCTATGACACCAATATAACCCTCACAAACCCCTTGGGCAATAAATACTAGTGTAGGAATGAAACATTCT
GAATATCTTTAACAATAGAAATCCATGGGGTGGGGACAAGCCGTAAAGACTGGATGTCCATCTCACACGA
ATTTATGGCTATGGGCAACACATAATCCTAGTGCAATATGATACTGGGGTTATTAAGATGTGTCCCAGGC
AGGGACCAAGACAGGTGAACCATGTTGTTACACTCTATTTGTAACAAGGGGAAAGAGAGTGGACGCCGAC
AGCAGCGGACTCCACTGGTTGTCTCTAACACCCCCGAAAATTAAACGGGGCTCCACGCCAATGGGGCCCA
TAAACAAAGACAAGTGGCCACTCTTTTTTTTGAAATTGTGGAGTGGGGGCACGCGTCAGCCCCCACACGC
CGCCCTGCGGTTTTGGACTGTAAAATAAGGGTGTAATAACTTGGCTGATTGTAACCCCGCTAACCACTGC
GGTCAAACCACTTGCCCACAAAACCACTAATGGCACCCCGGGGAATACCTGCATAAGTAGGTGGGCGGGC
CAAGATAGGGGCGCGATTGCTGCGATCTGGAGGACAAATTACACACACTTGCGCCTGAGCGCCAAGCACA
GGGTTGTTGGTCCTCATATTCACGAGGTCGCTGAGAGCACGGTGGGCTAATGTTGCCATGGGTAGCATAT
ACTACCCAAATATCTGGATAGCATATGCTATCCTAATCTATATCTGGGTAGCATAGGCTATCCTAATCTA
TATCTGGGTAGCATATGCTATCCTAATCTATATCTGGGTAGTATATGCTATCCTAATTTATATCTGGGTA
GCATAGGCTATCCTAATCTATATCTGGGTAGCATATGCTATCCTAATCTATATCTGGGTAGTATATGCTA
TCCTAATCTGTATCCGGGTAGCATATGCTATCCTAATAGAGATTAGGGTAGTATATGCTATCCTAATTTA
TATCTGGGTAGCATATACTACCCAAATATCTGGATAGCATATGCTATCCTAATCTATATCTGGGTAGCAT
ATGCTATCCTAATCTATATCTGGGTAGCATAGGCTATCCTAATCTATATCTGGGTAGCATATGCTATCCT
AATCTATATCTGGGTAGTATATGCTATCCTAATTTATATCTGGGTAGCATAGGCTATCCTAATCTATATC
TGGGTAGCATATGCTATCCTAATCTATATCTGGGTAGTATATGCTATCCTAATCTGTATCCGGGTAGCAT
ATGCTATCCTCATGATAAGCTGTCAAACATGAGAATTTTCTTGAAGACGAAAGGGCCTCGTGATACGCCT
ATTTTTATAGGTTAATGTCATGATAATAATGGTTTCTTAGACGTCAGGTGGCACTTTTCGGGGAAATGTG
CGCGGAACCCCTATTTGTTTATTTTTCTAAATACATTCAAATATGTATCCGCTCATGAGACAATAACCCT
GATAAATGCTTCAATAATATTGAAAAAGGAAGAGTATGAGTATTCAACATTTCCGTGTCGCCCTTATTCC
CTTTTTTGCGGCATTTTGCCTTCCTGTTTTTGCTCACCCAGAAACGCTGGTGAAAGTAAAAGATGCTGAA
GATCAGTTGGGTGCACGAGTGGGTTACATCGAACTGGATCTCAACAGCGGTAAGATCCTTGAGAGTTTTC
GCCCCGAAGAACGTTTTCCAATGATGAGCACTTTTAAAGTTCTGCTATGTGGCGCGGTATTATCCCGTGT
TGACGCCGGGCAAGAGCAACTCGGTCGCCGCATACACTATTCTCAGAATGACTTGGTTGAGTACTCACCA
GTCACAGAAAAGCATCTTACGGATGGCATGACAGTAAGAGAATTATGCAGTGCTGCCATAACCATGAGTG
ATAACACTGCGGCCAACTTACTTCTGACAACGATCGGAGGACCGAAGGAGCTAACCGCTTTTTTGCACAA
CATGGGGGATCATGTAACTCGCCTTGATCGTTGGGAACCGGAGCTGAATGAAGCCATACCAAACGACGAG
CGTGACACCACGATGCCTGCAGCAATGGCAACAACGTTGCGCAAACTATTAACTGGCGAACTACTTACTC
TAGCTTCCCGGCAACAATTAATAGACTGGATGGAGGCGGATAAAGTTGCAGGACCACTTCTGCGCTCGGC
CCTTCCGGCTGGCTGGTTTATTGCTGATAAATCTGGAGCCGGTGAGCGTGGGTCTCGCGGTATCATTGCA
GCACTGGGGCCAGATGGTAAGCCCTCCCGTATCGTAGTTATCTACACGACGGGGAGTCAGGCAACTATGG
ATGAACGAAATAGACAGATCGCTGAGATAGGTGCCTCACTGATTAAGCATTGGTAACTGTCAGACCAAGT
TTACTCATATATACTTTAGATTGATTTAAAACTTCATTTTTAATTTAAAAGGATCTAGGTGAAGATCCTT
TTTGATAATCTCATGACCAAAATCCCTTAACGTGAGTTTTCGTTCCACTGAGCGTCAGACCCCGTAGAAA
AGATCAAAGGATCTTCTTGAGATCCTTTTTTTCTGCGCGTAATCTGCTGCTTGCAAACAAAAAAACCACC
GCTACCAGCGGTGGTTTGTTTGCCGGATCAAGAGCTACCAACTCTTTTTCCGAAGGTAACTGGCTTCAGC
AGAGCGCAGATACCAAATACTGTTCTTCTAGTGTAGCCGTAGTTAGGCCACCACTTCAAGAACTCTGTAG
CACCGCCTACATACCTCGCTCTGCTAATCCTGTTACCAGTGGCTGCTGCCAGTGGCGATAAGTCGTGTCT
TACCGGGTTGGACTCAAGACGATAGTTACCGGATAAGGCGCAGCGGTCGGGCTGAACGGGGGGTTCGTGC
ACACAGCCCAGCTTGGAGCGAACGACCTACACCGAACTGAGATACCTACAGCGTGAGCTATGAGAAAGCG
CCACGCTTCCCGAAGGGAGAAAGGCGGACAGGTATCCGGTAAGCGGCAGGGTCGGAACAGGAGAGCGCAC
GAGGGAGCTTCCAGGGGGAAACGCCTGGTATCTTTATAGTCCTGTCGGGTTTCGCCACCTCTGACTTGAG
CGTCGATTTTTGTGATGCTCGTCAGGGGGGCGGAGCCTATGGAAAAACGCCAGCAACGCGGCCTTTTTAC
GGTTCCTGGCCTTTTGCTGGCCTTTTGCTCACATGTTCTTTCCTGCGTTATCCCCTGATTCTGTGGATAA
CCGTATTACCGCCTTTGAGTGAGCTGATACCGCTCGCCGCAGCCGAACGACCGAGCGCAGCGAGTCAGTG
AGCGAGGAAGCGGAAGAGCGCCCAATACGCAAACCGCCTCTCCCCGCGCGTTGGCCGATTCATTAATGCA
GCTGGCACGACAGGTTTCCCGACTGGAAAGCGGGCAGTGAGCGCAACGCAATTAATGTGAGTTAGCTCAC
TCATTAGGCACCCCAGGCTTTACACTTTATGCTTCCGGCTCGTATGTTGTGTGGAATTGTGAGCGGATAA
CAATTTCACACAGGAAACAGCTATGACCATGATTACGCCAAGCTCTAGCTAGAGGTCGACCAATTCTCAT
GTTTGACAGCTTATCATCGCAGATCCGGGCAACGTTGTTGCCATTGCTGCAGGCGCAGAACTGGTAGGTA
TGGAAGATCTATACATTGAATCAATATTGGCAATTAGCCATATTAGTCATTGGTTATATAGCATAAATCA
ATATTGGCTATTGGCCATTGCATACGTTGTATCTATATCATAATATGTACATTTATATTGGCTCATGTCC
AATATGACCGC
Features (pLannotate 1.2.2; 18 found; start..end, strand, type, name):
      7..386     +  enhancer       CMV enhancer: human cytomegalovirus immediate early enhancer
    388..587     +  promoter       CMV promoter: human cytomegalovirus (CMV) immediate early promoter
    655..693     +  misc_feature   Ad SA (fragment): adenovirus major late transcript splice acceptor (Friedrich and Soriano, 1991)
    726..935     -  CDS            PTP (fragment): TERM_ADE02 - Experimental evidence at protein level: Swiss-Prot protein existence level 1. Protein covalently bound to the viral DNA that acts as a primer for viral genomic replication by DNA strand displacement. Assembles on the viral origin of replication in an initiation complex with viral polymerase, DBP, host NFIA and host POU2F1/OCT1. During initiation, the polymerase covalently couples the first dCTP with Ser- 580 of pTP. The terminal protein stimulates the template activity over 20 fold compared to protein-free templates. Neo-synthesized viral genomes are linked to two preterminal prot
    966..1055    +  intron         chimeric intron (fragment): chimera between introns from adenovirus and immunoglobulin heavy chain genes
   1074..1120    +  CDS            IgH signal sequence (fragment): signal sequence from the mouse immunoglobulin heavy chain variable region
   2151..2714    +  CDS            Cd4 (fragment): CD4_RAT - Experimental evidence at protein level: Swiss-Prot protein existence level 1. Integral membrane glycoprotein that plays an essential role in the immune response and serves multiple functions in responses against both external and internal offenses. In T-cells, functions primarily as a coreceptor for MHC class II molecule:peptide complex. The antigens presented by class II peptides are derived from extracellular proteins while class I peptides are derived from cytosolic proteins. Interacts simultaneously with the T-cell receptor (TCR) and the MHC class II presented by antigen presenti
   2874..2929    +  polyA_signal   β-globin poly(A) signal: rabbit β-globin polyadenylation signal (Gil and Proudfoot, 1987)
   3443..5124    -  rep_origin     oriP (fragment): Epstein-Barr virus oriP replication origin (Yates et al., 2000)
   5251..5355    +  promoter       AmpR promoter: bla
   5356..6216    +  CDS            AmpR: β-lactamase; bla; confers resistance to ampicillin, carbenicillin, and related antibiotics
   6387..6975    +  rep_origin     ori: high-copy-number ColE1/pMB1/pBR322/pUC origin of replication
   7158..7250    +  CDS            lacI (fragment): lac repressor; lacI; The lac repressor binds to the lac operator to inhibit transcription in E. coli. This inhibition can be relieved by adding lactose or isopropyl-β-D-thiogalactopyranoside (IPTG).
   7263..7284    +  protein_bind   CAP binding site: CAP binding activates transcription in the presence of cAMP. E. coli catabolite activator protein
   7299..7329    +  promoter       lac promoter: promoter for the E. coli lac operon
   7337..7353    +  protein_bind   lac operator: The lac repressor binds to the lac operator to inhibit transcription in E. coli. This inhibition can be relieved by adding lactose or isopropyl-β-D-thiogalactopyranoside (IPTG). lac repressor encoded by lacI
   7423..7439    +  promoter       tet promoter (fragment): E. coli promoter for tetracycline efflux protein gene
   7449..7474    -  CDS            bla(M) (fragment): β-lactamase lacking the signal sequence; bla(M); allows cytosolic expression of β-lactamase
