[The description below was written by a language model from this plasmid's Addgene catalogue record and pLannotate feature annotations shown in this document.]
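Description:
Smp_166280-Cd4-bio-His is a mammalian expression plasmid built on the pTT3 backbone for producing a recombinant, soluble form of the Schistosoma mansoni protein Smp_166280. It is maintained in E. coli through a high-copy ColE1/pUC-type origin and selected with ampicillin via the β-lactamase gene. The backbone also carries an Epstein-Barr virus oriP fragment, which supports episomal retention of the plasmid in mammalian cells that supply EBNA1. Residual lac promoter/operator, lacI and tet promoter fragments are backbone remnants with no apparent role in expression.

The expression cassette is driven by the human CMV immediate early enhancer and promoter. These are followed by adenovirus-derived leader and splice elements and a chimeric intron fragment, which generally improve mRNA processing and yield; the annotated antisense "PTP" fragment most likely reflects this adenoviral leader region rather than a functional gene. A fragment annotated as a mouse immunoglobulin heavy chain signal sequence lies just upstream of the insert position and would be expected to direct the product into the secretory pathway. The 955 bp Smp_166280 insert, cloned between retained NotI and AscI sites, occupies the unannotated stretch upstream of the rat Cd4 fragment. According to the record it is fused at its C terminus to rat Cd4 domains 3 and 4, a biotinylation ("bio") sequence and a 6×His tag, although only the Cd4 portion is annotated in the feature table. A rabbit β-globin polyadenylation signal terminates the transcript.

The Cd4 tag offers a common handle across such fusion proteins, the biotinylation sequence permits capture on streptavidin, and the His tag allows metal-affinity purification. The plasmid belongs to a library of S. mansoni cell-surface and secreted proteins used to identify early serological markers of infection.
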