Addgene plasmid #120671: Smp_166280-Cd4-bio-His
Purpose: Expression of recombinant S. mansoni protein
Depositing lab: Gavin Wright. Depositing organization: Wellcome Sanger Institute. Publication: A library of cell-surface and secreted proteins from Schistosoma mansoni identifies early serological markers of infection. Cécile Crosnier, Anna V. Protasio, Gabriel Rinaldi, Shona Wilson, Matthew Berriman, Gavin J. Wright. bioRXiv 10.1101/593616.
Backbone
  Vector backbone: pTT3
  Backbone manufacturer: Yves Durocher, NRC
  Backbone size w/o insert (bp): 6686
  Vector type: Mammalian Expression
Growth in bacteria
  Bacterial resistance: Ampicillin, 100 μg/mL
  Growth temperature: 37°C
  Growth strain: DH5alpha
  Copy number: High Copy
Gene/Insert
  Gene/Insert name: Smp_166280
  Species: Schistosoma mansoni
  Insert size (bp): 955
  Entrez Gene: Smp_166280 (a.k.a. Smp_166280)
  Promoter: CMV
  Tag / fusion protein: ratCd4(d3+4)-bio-6His (C terminal on backbone)
  Cloning method: Restriction Enzyme; 5′ cloning site NotI (not destroyed); 3′ cloning site AscI (not destroyed)
Terms and licenses: Academic/Nonprofit Terms; Industry Terms: Not Available to Industry
How to cite: Smp_166280-Cd4-bio-His was a gift from Gavin Wright (Addgene plasmid # 120671 ; http://n2t.net/addgene:120671 ; RRID:Addgene_120671)
